LOCUS       pPLtetO_clpX 5654 bp ds-DNA circular 10-MAR-2017
ACCESSION   pj5_00224
VERSION     pj5_00224.1
KEYWORDS    .
COMMENT
COMMENT
COMMENT     ApEinfo:methylated:1
FEATURES             Location/Qualifiers
     misc_feature    3313..4587
                     /label=clpX
                     /ApEinfo_fwdcolor="#7eff74"
                     /ApEinfo_revcolor="#7eff74"
                     /ApEinfo_graphicformat="arrow_data {{0 1 2 0 0 -1} {} 0}
                     width 5 offset 0"
     misc_feature    2753..3176
                     /label=rrnB terminator
                     /ApEinfo_fwdcolor="#800040"
                     /ApEinfo_revcolor="green"
                     /ApEinfo_graphicformat="arrow_data {{0 1 2 0 0 -1} {} 0}
                     width 5 offset 0"
     misc_feature    2027..2751
                     /label=pSC101 ori
                     /ApEinfo_fwdcolor="#c0c0c0"
                     /ApEinfo_revcolor="green"
                     /ApEinfo_graphicformat="arrow_data {{0 1 2 0 0 -1} {} 0}
                     width 5 offset 0"
     misc_feature    1073..2023
                     /label=repA
                     /ApEinfo_fwdcolor="#ffff00"
                     /ApEinfo_revcolor="green"
                     /ApEinfo_graphicformat="arrow_data {{0 1 2 0 0 -1} {} 0}
                     width 5 offset 0"
     misc_feature    59..919
                     /label=AmpR
                     /ApEinfo_fwdcolor="#cabf35"
                     /ApEinfo_revcolor="green"
                     /ApEinfo_graphicformat="arrow_data {{0 1 2 0 0 -1} {} 0}
                     width 5 offset 0"
     misc_feature    3198..3287
                     /label=pLtetO from pZE21
                     /ApEinfo_fwdcolor="#0080ff"
                     /ApEinfo_revcolor="green"
                     /ApEinfo_graphicformat="arrow_data {{0 1 2 0 0 -1} {} 0}
                     width 5 offset 0"
     misc_feature    3288..3312
                     /label=q10 RBS
                     /ApEinfo_fwdcolor="cyan"
                     /ApEinfo_revcolor="green"
                     /ApEinfo_graphicformat="arrow_data {{0 1 2 0 0 -1} {} 0}
                     width 5 offset 0"
     misc_feature    4876..4895
                     /label=Strong RBS Hybrid Rinquest
     SD8             1
                     /ApEinfo_fwdcolor="#8000ff"
                     /ApEinfo_revcolor="green"
                     /ApEinfo_graphicformat="arrow_data {{0 1 2 0 0 -1} {} 0}
                     width 5 offset 0"
     misc_feature    4896..5519
                     /label=tetR repressor
                     /ApEinfo_fwdcolor="#808000"
                     /ApEinfo_revcolor="green"
                     /ApEinfo_graphicformat="arrow_data {{0 1 2 0 0 -1} {} 0}
                     width 5 offset 0"
     misc_feature    5573..5620
                     /label=T7 Terminator
                     /ApEinfo_fwdcolor="#800000"
                     /ApEinfo_revcolor="green"
                     /ApEinfo_graphicformat="arrow_data {{0 1 2 0 0 -1} {} 0}
                     width 5 offset 0"
ORIGIN
        1 tccgctcatg agacaataac cctgataaat gcttcaataa tattgaaaaa ggaagagtat
       61 gagtattcaa catttccgtg tcgcccttat tccctttttt gcggcatttt gccttcctgt
      121 ttttgctcac ccagaaacgc tggtgaaagt aaaagatgct gaagatcagt tgggtgcacg
      181 agtgggttac atcgaactgg atctcaacag cggtaagatc cttgagagtt ttcgccccga
      241 agaacgtttt ccaatgatga gcacttttaa agttctgcta tgtggcgcgg tattatcccg
      301 tattgacgcc gggcaagagc aactcggtcg ccgcatacac tattctcaga atgacttggt
      361 tgagtactca ccagtcacag aaaagcatct tacggatggc atgacagtaa gagaattatg
      421 cagtgctgcc ataaccatga gtgataacac tgcggccaac ttacttctga caacgatcgg
      481 aggaccgaag gagctaaccg cttttttgca caacatgggg gatcatgtaa ctcgccttga
      541 tcgttgggaa ccggagctga atgaagccat accaaacgac gagcgtgaca ccacgatgcc
      601 tgtagcaatg gcaacaacgt tgcgcaaact attaactggc gaactactta ctctagcttc
      661 ccggcaacaa ttgatagact ggatggaggc ggataaagtt gcaggaccac ttctgcgctc
      721 ggcccttccg gctggctggt ttattgctga taaatctgga gccggtgagc gtggctctcg
      781 cggtatcatt gcagcactgg ggccagatgg taagccctcc cgtatcgtag ttatctacac
      841 gacggggagt caggcaacta tggatgaacg aaatagacag atcgctgaga taggtgcctc
      901 actgattaag cattggtaac tgtcatacca agtttactca tatatacttt agattgattt
      961 aaaacttcat ttttaattta aaaggatcta ggtgaagatc ctttttgata atctcatgac
     1021 caaaatccct taacgtggag ttttcgttcc actgagcgtc agaccccgaa cctcagatcc
     1081 ttccgtgttt agccagtatg ttctctagtg tggttcgttg tttttgcgtg agccatgaga
     1141 acgaaccatt gagatcatac ttactttgca tgtcactcaa aaattttgcc tcaaaactgg
     1201 tgagctgaat ttttgcagtt aaagcatcgt gtagtgtttt tcttagtccg ttatgtaggt
     1261 aggaatctga tgtaatggtt gttggtattt tgtcaccatt catttttatc tggttgttct
     1321 caagttcggt tacgagatcc atttgtctat ctagttcaac ttggaaaatc aacgtatcag
     1381 tcgggcggcc tcgcttatca accaccaatt tcatattgct gtaagtgttt aaatctttac
     1441 ttattggttt caaaacccat tggttaagcc ttttaaactc atggtagtta ttttcaagca
     1501 ttaacatgaa cttaaattca tcaaggctaa tctctatatt tgccttgtga gttttctttt
     1561 gtgttagttc ttttaataac cactcataaa tcctcataga gtatttgttt tcaaaagact
     1621 taacatgttc cagattatat tttatgaatt tttttaactg gaaaagataa ggcaatatct
     1681 cttcactaaa aactaattct aatttttcgc ttgagaactt ggcatagttt gtccactgga
     1741 aaatctcaaa gcctttaacc aaaggattcc tgatttccac agttctcgtc atcagctctc
     1801 tggttgcttt agctaataca ccataagcat tttccctact gatgttcatc atctgagcgt
     1861 attggttata agtgaacgat accgtccgtt ctttccttgt agggttttca atcgtggggt
     1921 tgagtagtgc cacacagcat aaaattagct tggtttcatg ctccgttaag tcatagcgac
     1981 taatcgctag ttcatttgct ttgaaaacaa ctaatttaga catacatctc aattggtcta
     2041 ggtgatttta atcactatac caattgagat gggctagtca atgataatta ctagtccttt
     2101 tcctttgagt tgtgggtatc tgtaaattct gctagacctt tgctggaaaa cttgtaaatt
     2161 ctgctagacc ctctgtaaat tccgctagac ctttgtgtgt tttttttgtt tatattcaag
     2221 tggttataat ttatagaata aagaaagaat aaaaaaagat aaaaagaata gatcccagcc
     2281 ctgtgtataa ctcactactt tagtcagttc cgcagtatta caaaaggatg tcgcaaacgc
     2341 tgtttgctcc tctacaaaac agaccttaaa accctaaagg cttaagtagc accctcgcaa
     2401 gctcgggcaa atcgctgaat attccttttg tctccgacca tcaggcacct gagtcgctgt
     2461 ctttttcgtg acattcagtt cgctgcgctc acggctctgg cagtgaatgg gggtaaatgg
     2521 cactacaggc gccttttatg gattcatgca aggaaactac ccataataca agaaaagccc
     2581 gtcacgggct tctcagggcg ttttatggcg ggtctgctat gtggtgctat ctgacttttt
     2641 gctgttcagc agttcctgcc ctctgatttt ccagtctgac cacttcggat tatcccgtga
     2701 caggtcattc agactggcta atgcacccag taaggcagcg gtatcatcaa ctggctgttt
     2761 tggcggatga gagaagattt tcagcctgat acagattaaa tcagaacgca gaagcggtct
     2821 gataaaacag aatttgcctg gcggcagtag cgcggtggtc ccacctgacc ccatgccgaa
     2881 ctcagaagtg aaacgccgta gcgccgatgg tagtgtgggg tctccccatg cgagagtagg
     2941 gaactgccag gcatcaaata aaacgaaagg ctcagtcgaa agactgggcc tttcgtttta
     3001 tctgttgttt gtcggtgaac gctctcctga gtaggacaaa tccgccggga gcggatttga
     3061 acgttgcgaa gcaacggccc ggagggtggc gggcaggacg cccgccataa actgccaggc
     3121 atcaaattaa gcagaaggcc atccgtcagg atggcctttt tgcgtttcta caaactctgc
     3181 tagcaagtaa ggccgactcg agtccctatc agtgatagag attgacatcc ctatcagtga
     3241 tagagatact gagcacatca gcaggacgca tgaccgaatt cattaaattt aactttaaga
     3301 aggagatata atatgacaga taaacgcaaa gatggctcag gcaaattgct gtattgctct
     3361 ttttgcggca aaagccagca tgaagtgcgc aagctgattg ccggtccatc cgtgtatatc
     3421 tgcgacgaat gtgttgattt atgtaacgac atcattcgcg aagagattaa agaagttgca
     3481 ccgcatcgtg aacgcagtgc gctaccgacg ccgcatgaaa ttcgcaacca cctggacgat
     3541 tacgttatcg gccaggaaca ggcgaaaaaa gtgctggcgg tcgcggtata caaccattac
     3601 aaacgtctgc gcaacggcga taccagcaat ggcgtcgagt tgggcaaaag taacattctg
     3661 ctgatcggtc cgaccggttc cggtaaaacg ctgctggctg aaacgctggc gcgcctgctg
     3721 gatgttccgt tcaccatggc cgacgcgact acactgaccg aagccggtta tgtgggtgaa
     3781 gacgttgaaa acatcattca gaagctgttg cagaaatgcg actacgatgt ccagaaagca
     3841 cagcgtggta ttgtctacat cgatgaaatc gacaagattt ctcgtaagtc agacaacccg
     3901 tccattaccc gagacgtttc cggtgaaggc gtacagcagg cactgttgaa actgatcgaa
     3961 ggtacggtag ctgctgttcc accgcaaggt gggcgtaaac atccgcagca ggaattcttg
     4021 caggttgata cctctaagat cctgtttatt tgtggcggtg cgtttgccgg tctggataaa
     4081 gtgatttccc accgtgtaga aaccggctcc ggcattggtt ttggcgcgac ggtaaaagcg
     4141 aagtccgaca aagcaagcga aggcgagctg ctggcgcagg ttgaaccgga agatctgatc
     4201 aagtttggtc ttatccctga gtttattggt cgtctgccgg ttgtcgcaac gttgaatgaa
     4261 ctgagcgaag aagctctgat tcagatcctc aaagagccga aaaacgccct gaccaagcag
     4321 tatcaggcgc tgtttaatct ggaaggcgtg gatctggaat tccgtgacga ggcgctggat
     4381 gctatcgcta agaaagcgat ggcgcgtaaa accggtgccc gtggcctgcg ttccatcgta
     4441 gaagccgcac tgctcgatac catgtacgat ctgccgtcca tggaagacgt cgaaaaagtg
     4501 gttatcgacg agtcggtaat tgatggtcaa agcaaaccgt tgctgattta tggcaagccg
     4561 gaagcgcaac aggcatctgg tgaataagat gcatgccagt tctagcataa ccctaatgag
     4621 tgagctaact tacattaatt gcgttgcgcc ttaattaacg gcactcctca gcaaatataa
     4681 tgaccctctt gataacccaa gagggcattt tttaatgccc atggcgttta ccacagctaa
     4741 caccacgtcg tccctatctg ctgccctagg tctatgagtg gttgctggat aactttacgg
     4801 gcatgcataa ggctcgtagg ctatattcag ggagaccaca acggtttccc tctacaaata
     4861 attttgttta actttgaaat aaggaggtaa tacaaatgtc tcgtttagat aaaagtaaag
     4921 tgattaacag cgcattagag ctgcttaatg aggtcggaat cgaaggttta acaacccgta
     4981 aactcgccca gaagctaggt gtagagcagc ctacattgta ttggcatgta aaaaataagc
     5041 gggctttgct cgacgcctta gccattgaga tgttagatag gcaccatact cacttttgcc
     5101 ctttagaagg ggaaagctgg caagattttt tacgtaataa cgctaaaagt tttagatgtg
     5161 ctttactaag tcatcgcgat ggagcaaaag tacatttagg tacacggcct acagaaaaac
     5221 agtatgaaac tctcgaaaat caattagcct ttttatgcca acaaggtttt tcactagaga
     5281 atgcattata tgcactcagc gctgtggggc attttacttt aggttgcgta ttggaagatc
     5341 aagagcatca agtcgctaaa gaagaaaggg aaacacctac tactgatagt atgccgccat
     5401 tattacgaca agctatcgaa ttatttgatc accaaggtgc agagccagcc ttcttattcg
     5461 gccttgaatt gatcatatgc ggattagaaa aacaacttaa atgtgaaagt gggtcttaat
     5521 aagcgactaa aaaattgaat gtaggaaacc aacatgccag ttcgagcaat aactagcata
     5581 accccttggg gcctctaaac gggtcttgag gggttttttg ctgaaacctc aggcgagaag
     5641 cacacggtca cact
//
