>Addgene plasmid #89657 | pPLtetO-ClpX | addgene full sequence | sequence record 190404 | Addgene NGS Result
TCCGCTCATGAGACAATAACCCTGATAAATGCTTCAATAATATTGAAAAAGGAAGAGTATGAGTATTCAA
CATTTCCGTGTCGCCCTTATTCCCTTTTTTGCGGCATTTTGCCTTCCTGTTTTTGCTCACCCAGAAACGC
TGGTGAAAGTAAAAGATGCTGAAGATCAGTTGGGTGCACGAGTGGGTTACATCGAACTGGATCTCAACAG
CGGTAAGATCCTTGAGAGTTTTCGCCCCGAAGAACGTTTTCCAATGATGAGCACTTTTAAAGTTCTGCTA
TGTGGCGCGGTATTATCCCGTATTGACGCCGGGCAAGAGCAACTCGGTCGCCGCATACACTATTCTCAGA
ATGACTTGGTTGAGTACTCACCAGTCACAGAAAAGCATCTTACGGATGGCATGACAGTAAGAGAATTATG
CAGTGCTGCCATAACCATGAGTGATAACACTGCGGCCAACTTACTTCTGACAACGATCGGAGGACCGAAG
GAGCTAACCGCTTTTTTGCACAACATGGGGGATCATGTAACTCGCCTTGATCGTTGGGAACCGGAGCTGA
ATGAAGCCATACCAAACGACGAGCGTGACACCACGATGCCTGTAGCAATGGCAACAACGTTGCGCAAACT
ATTAACTGGCGAACTACTTACTCTAGCTTCCCGGCAACAATTAATAGACTGGATGGAGGCGGATAAAGTT
GCAGGACCACTTCTGCGCTCGGCCCTTCCGGCTGGCTGGTTTATTGCTGATAAATCTGGAGCCGGTGAGC
GTGGGTCTCGCGGTATCATTGCAGCACTGGGGCCAGATGGTAAGCCCTCCCGTATCGTAGTTATCTACAC
GACGGGGAGTCAGGCAACTATGGATGAACGAAATAGACAGATCGCTGAGATAGGTGCCTCACTGATTAAG
CATTGGTAACTGTCATACCAAGTTTACTCATATATACTTTAGATTGATTTAAAACTTCATTTTTAATTTA
AAAGGATCTAGGTGAAGATCCTTTTTGATAATCTCATGACCAAAATCCCTTAACGTGGAGTTTTCGTTCC
ACTGAGCGTCAGACCCCGAACCTCAGATCCTTCCGTGTTTAGCCAGTATGTTCTCTAGTGTGGTTCGTTG
TTTTTGCGTGAGCCATGAGAACGAACCATTGAGATCATACTTACTTTGCATGTCACTCAAAAATTTTGCC
TCAAAACTGGTGAGCTGAATTTTTGCAGTTAAAGCATCGTGTAGTGTTTTTCTTAGTCCGTTATGTAGGT
AGGAATCTGATGTAATGGTTGTTGGTATTTTGTCACCATTCATTTTTATCTGGTTGTTCTCAAGTTCGGT
TACGAGATCCATTTGTCTATCTAGTTCAACTTGGAAAATCAACGTATCAGTCGGGCGGCCTCGCTTATCA
ACCACCAATTTCATATTGCTGTAAGTGTTTAAATCTTTACTTATTGGTTTCAAAACCCATTGGTTAAGCC
TTTTAAACTCATGGTAGTTATTTTCAAGCATTAACATGAACTTAAATTCATCAAGGCTAATCTCTATATT
TGCCTTGTGAGTTTTCTTTTGTGTTAGTTCTTTTAATAACCACTCATAAATCCTCATAGAGTATTTGTTT
TCAAAAGACTTAACATGTTCCAGATTATATTTTATGAATTTTTTTAACTGGAAAAGATAAGGCAATATCT
CTTCACTAAAAACTAATTCTAATTTTTCGCTTGAGAACTTGGCATAGTTTGTCCACTGGAAAATCTCAAA
GCCTTTAACCAAAGGATTCCTGATTTCCACAGTTCTCGTCATCAGCTCTCTGGTTGCTTTAGCTAATACA
CCATAAGCATTTTCCCTACTGATGTTCATCATCTGAGCGTATTGGTTATAAGTGAACGATACCGTCCGTT
CTTTCCTTGTAGGGTTTTCAATCGTGGGGTTGAGTAGTGCCACACAGCATAAAATTAGCTTGGTTTCATG
CTCCGTTAAGTCATAGCGACTAATCGCTAGTTCATTTGCTTTGAAAACAACTAATTTAGACATACATCTC
AATTGGTCTAGGTGATTTTAATCACTATACCAATTGAGATGGGCTAGTCAATGATAATTACTAGTCCTTT
TCCTTTGAGTTGTGGGTATCTGTAAATTCTGCTAGACCTTTGCTGGAAAACTTGTAAATTCTGCTAGACC
CTCTGTAAATTCCGCTAGACCTTTGTGTGTTTTTTTTGTTTATATTCAAGTGGTTATAATTTATAGAATA
AAGAAAGAATAAAAAAAGATAAAAAGAATAGATCCCAGCCCTGTGTATAACTCACTACTTTAGTCAGTTC
CGCAGTATTACAAAAGGATGTCGCAAACGCTGTTTGCTCCTCTACAAAACAGACCTTAAAACCCTAAAGG
CTTAAGTAGCACCCTCGCAAGCTCGGGCAAATCGCTGAATATTCCTTTTGTCTCCGACCATCAGGCACCT
GAGTCGCTGTCTTTTTCGTGACATTCAGTTCGCTGCGCTCACGGCTCTGGCAGTGAATGGGGGTAAATGG
CACTACAGGCGCCTTTTATGGATTCATGCAAGGAAACTACCCATAATACAAGAAAAGCCCGTCACGGGCT
TCTCAGGGCGTTTTATGGCGGGTCTGCTATGTGGTGCTATCTGACTTTTTGCTGTTCAGCAGTTCCTGCC
CTCTGATTTTCCAGTCTGACCACTTCGGATTATCCCGTGACAGGTCATTCAGACTGGCTAATGCACCCAG
TAAGGCAGCGGTATCATCAACTGGCTGTTTTGGCGGATGAGAGAAGATTTTCAGCCTGATACAGATTAAA
TCAGAACGCAGAAGCGGTCTGATAAAACAGAATTTGCCTGGCGGCAGTAGCGCGGTGGTCCCACCTGACC
CCATGCCGAACTCAGAAGTGAAACGCCGTAGCGCCGATGGTAGTGTGGGGTCTCCCCATGCGAGAGTAGG
GAACTGCCAGGCATCAAATAAAACGAAAGGCTCAGTCGAAAGACTGGGCCTTTCGTTTTATCTGTTGTTT
GTCGGTGAACGCTCTCCTGAGTAGGACAAATCCGCCGGGAGCGGATTTGAACGTTGCGAAGCAACGGCCC
GGAGGGTGGCGGGCAGGACGCCCGCCATAAACTGCCAGGCATCAAATTAAGCAGAAGGCCATCCGTCAGG
ATGGCCTTTTTGCGTTTCTACAAACTCTGCTAGCAAGTAAGGCCGACTCGAGTCCCTATCAGTGATAGAG
ATTGACATCCCTATCAGTGATAGAGATACTGAGCACATCAGCAGGACGCATGACCGAATTCATTAAATTT
AACTTTAAGAAGGAGATATAATATGACAGATAAACGCAAAGATGGCTCAGGCAAATTGCTGTATTGCTCT
TTTTGCGGCAAAAGCCAGCATGAAGTGCGCAAGCTGATTGCCGGTCCATCCGTGTATATCTGCGACGAAT
GTGTTGATTTATGTAACGACATCATTCGCGAAGAGATTAAAGAAGTTGCACCGCATCGTGAACGCAGTGC
GCTACCGACGCCGCATGAAATTCGCAACCACCTGGACGATTACGTTATCGGCCAGGAACAGGCGAAAAAA
GTGCTGGCGGTCGCGGTATACAACCATTACAAACGTCTGCGCAACGGCGATACCAGCAATGGCGTCGAGT
TGGGCAAAAGTAACATTCTGCTGATCGGTCCGACCGGTTCCGGTAAAACGCTGCTGGCTGAAACGCTGGC
GCGCCTGCTGGATGTTCCGTTCACCATGGCCGACGCGACTACACTGACCGAAGCCGGTTATGTGGGTGAA
GACGTTGAAAACATCATTCAGAAGCTGTTGCAGAAATGCGACTACGATGTCCAGAAAGCACAGCGTGGTA
TTGTCTACATCGATGAAATCGACAAGATTTCTCGTAAGTCAGACAACCCGTCCATTACCCGAGACGTTTC
CGGTGAAGGCGTACAGCAGGCACTGTTGAAACTGATCGAAGGTACGGTAGCTGCTGTTCCACCGCAAGGT
GGGCGTAAACATCCGCAGCAGGAATTCTTGCAGGTTGATACCTCTAAGATCCTGTTTATTTGTGGCGGTG
CGTTTGCCGGTCTGGATAAAGTGATTTCCCACCGTGTAGAAACCGGCTCCGGCATTGGTTTTGGCGCGAC
GGTAAAAGCGAAGTCCGACAAAGCAAGCGAAGGCGAGCTGCTGGCGCAGGTTGAACCGGAAGATCTGATC
AAGTTTGGTCTTATCCCTGAGTTTATTGGTCGTCTGCCGGTTGTCGCAACGTTGAATGAACTGAGCGAAG
AAGCTCTGATTCAGATCCTCAAAGAGCCGAAAAACGCCCTGACCAAGCAGTATCAGGCGCTGTTTAATCT
GGAAGGCGTGGATCTGGAATTCCGTGACGAGGCGCTGGATGCTATCGCTAAGAAAGCGATGGCGCGTAAA
ACCGGTGCCCGTGGCCTGCGTTCCATCGTAGAAGCCGCACTGCTCGATACCATGTACGATCTGCCGTCCA
TGGAAGACGTCGAAAAAGTGGTTATCGACGAGTCGGTAATTGATGGTCAAAGCAAACCGTTGCTGATTTA
TGGCAAGCCGGAAGCGCAACAGGCATCTGGTGAATAAGATGCATGCCAGTTCTAGCATAACCCTAATGAG
TGAGCTAACTTACATTAATTGCGTTGCGCCTTAATTAACGGCACTCCTCAGCAAATATAATGACCCTCTT
GATAACCCAAGAGGGCATTTTTTAATGCCCATGGCGTTTACCACAGCTAACACCACGTCGTCCCTATCTG
CTGCCCTAGGTCTATGAGTGGTTGCTGGATAACTTTACGGGCATGCATAAGGCTCGTAGGCTATATTCAG
GGAGACCACAACGGTTTCCCTCTACAAATAATTTTGTTTAACTTTGAAATAAGGAGGTAATACAAATGTC
TCGTTTAGATAAAAGTAAAGTGATTAACAGCGCATTAGAGCTGCTTAATGAGGTCGGAATCGAAGGTTTA
ACAACCCGTAAACTCGCCCAGAAGCTAGGTGTAGAGCAGCCTACATTGTATTGGCATGTAAAAAATAAGC
GGGCTTTGCTCGACGCCTTAGCCATTGAGATGTTAGATAGGCACCATACTCACTTTTGCCCTTTAGAAGG
GGAAAGCTGGCAAGATTTTTTACGTAATAACGCTAAAAGTTTTAGATGTGCTTTACTAAGTCATCGCGAT
GGAGCAAAAGTACATTTAGGTACACGGCCTACAGAAAAACAGTATGAAACTCTCGAAAATCAATTAGCCT
TTTTATGCCAACAAGGTTTTTCACTAGAGAATGCATTATATGCACTCAGCGCTGTGGGGCATTTTACTTT
AGGTTGCGTATTGGAAGATCAAGAGCATCAAGTCGCTAAAGAAGAAAGGGAAACACCTACTACTGATAGT
ATGCCGCCATTATTACGACAAGCTATCGAATTATTTGATCACCAAGGTGCAGAGCCAGCCTTCTTATTCG
GCCTTGAATTGATCATATGCGGATTAGAAAAACAACTTAAATGTGAAAGTGGGTCTTAATAAGCGACTAA
AAAATTGAATGTAGGGAACCAACATGCCAGTTCGAGCAATAACTAGCATAACCCCTTGGGGCCTCTAAAC
GGGTCTTGAGGGGTTTTTTGCTGAAACCTCAGGCGAGAAGCACACGGTCACACT
Features (pLannotate 1.2.2; 14 found; start..end, strand, type, name):
      1..58      +  promoter       AmpR promoter (fragment): bla
     59..919     +  CDS            AmpR: β-lactamase; bla; confers resistance to ampicillin, carbenicillin, and related antibiotics
   1073..2023    -  CDS            Rep101: RepA protein needed for replication with the pSC101 origin; rep101
   2071..2293    -  rep_origin     pSC101 ori: low-copy replication origin that requires the Rep101 protein
   2836..2951    +  ncRNA          5S rRNA: Accession: RF00001 - 5S ribosomal RNA
   2955..3041    +  terminator     rrnB T1 terminator: Escherichia coli rrnB; transcription terminator T1 from the E. coli rrnB gene
   3135..3158    -  terminator     rrnB T2 terminator (fragment): transcription terminator T2 from the E. coli rrnB gene
   3203..3221    +  protein_bind   tet operator: tetO; bacterial operator O2 for the tetR and tetA genes tetracycline repressor TetR
   3227..3246    +  promoter       H1-2O2 promoter (fragment): doxycycline-inducible variant of the human H1 RNA promoter (Henriksen et al., 2007)
   3288..3306    +  RBS            RBS (fragment): efficient ribosome binding site from bacteriophage T7 gene 10 (Olins and Rangwala, 1989)
   3313..4584    +  CDS            clpX: CLPX_ECOLI - Also known as lopC. Experimental evidence at protein level: Swiss-Prot protein existence level 1. ATP-dependent specificity component of the Clp protease. Uses cycles of ATP binding and hydrolysis to unfold proteins and translocate them to the ClpP protease. It directs the protease to specific substrates both with and without the help of adapter proteins such as SspB. Participates in the final steps of RseA-sigma-E degradation, liberating sigma-E to induce the extracytoplasmic-stress response. It may bind to the lambda O substrate protein and present it to the ClpP protease in a f
   4616..4637    -  protein_bind   CAP binding site: CAP binding activates transcription in the presence of cAMP. E. coli catabolite activator protein
   4896..5516    +  CDS            tetR: TETR2_ECOLX - Experimental evidence at protein level: Swiss-Prot protein existence level 1. TetR is the repressor of the tetracycline resistance element; its N-terminal region forms a helix-turn-helix structure and binds DNA. Binding of tetracycline to TetR reduces the repressor affinity for the tetracycline resistance gene (tetA) promoter operator sites. From Escherichia coli.
   5573..5620    +  terminator     T7 terminator: transcription terminator for bacteriophage T7 RNA polymerase
