[The description below was written by a language model from this plasmid's Addgene catalogue record, the feature table of its GenBank file and pLannotate feature annotations shown in this document.]
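Description:
pPLtetO-ClpX is a 5,654 bp low-copy bacterial expression plasmid built for synthetic-biology-style titration of a single *Escherichia coli* protein. It derives from the pJKR GFP backbone, with the GFP reporter replaced by the 1,275 bp *E. coli* clpX coding sequence. Replication depends on the pSC101 origin together with the plasmid-encoded RepA (Rep101) initiator protein, which keeps the copy number low. Selection is by ampicillin resistance through the β-lactamase gene (AmpR) and its promoter.

The clpX open reading frame is driven by the PLtetO promoter (annotated as taken from pZE21), a phage lambda PL-derived promoter carrying tet operator sites, and is translated from a bacteriophage T7 gene 10 ribosome binding site. An rrnB terminator region (T1, with a fragment of T2) lies upstream of the promoter and insulates the cassette from read-through out of the replication region. Downstream of clpX the plasmid carries its own tetR repressor gene, preceded by a strong synthetic RBS and followed by a T7 terminator. The record does not name the promoter driving tetR, although a CAP binding site is detected in the intervening region. An automated hit to a human H1-2O2 promoter fragment most likely just reflects its shared tet operator sequence. TetR binds the operators and silences PLtetO until a tetracycline-class inducer releases it, so the plasmid is a self-contained inducible system.

The stated purpose is to titrate ClpX synthesis with doxycycline. ClpX is the ATP-dependent unfoldase and substrate-recognition component of the ClpXP protease. The associated study concerned FtsZ synthesis and degradation in relation to the first cell division of starved bacteria.
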