Addgene plasmid #89657: pPLtetO-ClpX
Purpose: Plasmid for titrating synthesis of ClpX with doxycycline
Depositing lab: Uwe Sauer. Depositing organization: ETH Zurich (Swiss Federal Institute of Technology). Publication: Synthesis and degradation of FtsZ quantitatively predict the first cell division in starved bacteria. Sekar K, Rusconi R, Sauls JT, Fuhrer T, Noor E, Nguyen J, Fernandez VI, Buffing MF, Berney M, Jun S, Stocker R, Sauer U. Mol Syst Biol. 2018 Nov 5;14(11):e8623. doi: 10.15252/msb.20188623. PubMed 30397005.
Backbone
  Vector backbone: pJKR GFP
  Modifications to backbone: Replaced GFP with ClpX
  Vector type: Synthetic Biology
Growth in bacteria
  Bacterial resistance: Ampicillin, 100 μg/mL
  Growth temperature: 37°C
  Growth strain: DH5alpha
  Copy number: Low Copy
Gene/Insert
  Gene/Insert name: clpX (alt name: ClpX)
  Species: Escherichia coli
  Insert size (bp): 1275
  GenBank ID: 945083
Terms and licenses: Academic/Nonprofit Terms; Industry Terms: Not Available to Industry
How to cite: pPLtetO-ClpX was a gift from Uwe Sauer (Addgene plasmid # 89657 ; http://n2t.net/addgene:89657 ; RRID:Addgene_89657)
